Addgene plasmid #136050: PLKO.1-STAU2-CDS
Purpose: STAU2 shRNA (Targeting CDS) inserted into the PLKO.1 plasmid (GATATGAACCAACCTTCAA)
Depositing lab: Anthony Leung. Depositing organization: Johns Hopkins School of Public Health. Publication: Structure-Mediated RNA Decay by UPF1 and G3BP1. Fischer JW, Busa VF, Shao Y, Leung AKL. Mol Cell. 2020 Apr 2;78(1):70-84.e6. doi: 10.1016/j.molcel.2020.01.021. Epub 2020 Feb 3. PubMed 32017897.
Backbone
  Vector backbone: PLKO.1
  Vector type: Mammalian Expression, Lentiviral
  Selectable markers: Puromycin
Growth in bacteria
  Bacterial resistance: Ampicillin, 100 μg/mL
  Growth temperature: 30°C
  Growth strain: NEB Stable
  Copy number: Unknown
Gene/Insert
  Gene/Insert name: STAU2
  gRNA/shRNA sequence: GATATGAACCAACCTTCAA
  Species: H. sapiens (human)
  Entrez Gene: STAU2 (a.k.a. 39K2, 39K3)
Terms and licenses: Academic/Nonprofit Terms; Industry Terms: Not Available to Industry
How to cite: PLKO.1-STAU2-CDS was a gift from Anthony Leung (Addgene plasmid # 136050 ; http://n2t.net/addgene:136050 ; RRID:Addgene_136050)
