[The description below was written by a language model from this plasmid's Addgene catalogue record and pLannotate feature annotations shown in this document.]
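Description:
PLKO.1-STAU2-CDS is a lentiviral shRNA vector built on the pLKO.1 backbone for knocking down human STAU2 (Staufen 2) in mammalian cells, with the hairpin directed against the coding sequence of the transcript. It is propagated in E. coli through a high-copy ColE1/pUC-type origin with ampicillin selection (AmpR under its bla promoter). It also retains an f1 origin and remnants of a cloning-vector lac region (lac promoter/operator, lacZα and lacI fragments, T3 and T7 promoters).

The transfer cassette is a self-inactivating HIV-1 design. An RSV promoter fused to a truncated 5' LTR drives production of the genomic RNA in packaging cells. This is followed by the Ψ packaging signal with a partial gag sequence, the RRE for Rev-dependent nuclear export, and a cPPT/CTS element, and the cassette ends in a ΔU3 3' LTR. An SV40 poly(A) signal and SV40 origin lie downstream. Within this unit, the human U6 RNA polymerase III promoter transcribes the shRNA, and a separate hPGK promoter drives puromycin N-acetyltransferase, so transduced cells can be selected with puromycin. Virus production requires packaging and envelope functions supplied in trans.

The two sequence records differ. The sequenced 7,080 nt record has only a short gap between the U6 promoter and the cPPT/CTS, consistent with a small hairpin insert, although the hairpin itself is not annotated. The depositor's 8,901 nt record has roughly 1.9 kb in that position, including a match to a bacterial deoC1 gene. This looks like the stuffer of the empty parental vector rather than the finished construct. The associated work concerns structure-mediated RNA decay, where the plasmid serves for STAU2 depletion.
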