Features (pLannotate 1.2.2; 26 found; start..end, strand, type, name):
    529..1128    +  CDS            PuroR: puromycin N-acetyltransferase; pac from Streptomyces alboniger; confers resistance to puromycin
   1171..1254    +  CDS            nef (fragment): NEF_HV1Z2 - Experimental evidence at protein level: Swiss-Prot protein existence level 1. Extracellular Nef protein targets CD4(+) T-lymphocytes for apoptosis by interacting with CXCR4 surface receptors. From Human immunodeficiency virus type 1 group M subtype D (isolate Z2/CDC-Z34) (HIV-1).
   1256..1489    +  LTR            3' LTR (ΔU3): self-inactivating 3' long terminal repeat (LTR) from HIV-1
   1561..1682    +  polyA_signal   SV40 poly(A) signal: SV40 polyadenylation signal
   1722..1857    +  rep_origin     SV40 ori: SV40 origin of replication
   1878..1896    -  promoter       T7 promoter: promoter for bacteriophage T7 RNA polymerase
   1904..2059    +  CDS            lacZα (fragment): LacZα fragment of β-galactosidase; lacZ fragment
   2064..2492    +  rep_origin     f1 ori (sequence partly withheld): f1 bacteriophage origin of replication; arrow indicates direction of (+) strand synthesis
   2545..2649    +  promoter       AmpR promoter: bla
   2650..3510    +  CDS            AmpR: β-lactamase; bla; confers resistance to ampicillin, carbenicillin, and related antibiotics
   3681..4269    +  rep_origin     ori: high-copy-number ColE1/pMB1/pBR322/pUC origin of replication
   4452..4544    +  CDS            lacI (fragment): lac repressor; lacI; The lac repressor binds to the lac operator to inhibit transcription in E. coli. This inhibition can be relieved by adding lactose or isopropyl-β-D-thiogalactopyranoside (IPTG).
   4557..4578    +  protein_bind   CAP binding site: CAP binding activates transcription in the presence of cAMP. E. coli catabolite activator protein
   4593..4623    +  promoter       lac promoter: promoter for the E. coli lac operon
   4631..4647    +  protein_bind   lac operator: The lac repressor binds to the lac operator to inhibit transcription in E. coli. This inhibition can be relieved by adding lactose or isopropyl-β-D-thiogalactopyranoside (IPTG). lac repressor encoded by lacI
   4692..4710    +  promoter       T3 promoter: promoter for bacteriophage T3 RNA polymerase
   4738..4964    +  promoter       RSV promoter: Rous sarcoma virus enhancer/promoter
   4965..5145    +  LTR            5' LTR (truncated): truncated 5' long terminal repeat (LTR) from HIV-1
   5192..5317    +  misc_feature   HIV-1 Ψ: packaging signal of human immunodeficiency virus type 1
   5301..5664    +  CDS            HIV-1 gag (fragment): gag protein from human immunodeficiency virus 1; gag
   5810..6043    +  misc_feature   RRE: The Rev response element (RRE) of HIV-1 allows for Rev-dependent mRNA export from the nucleus to the cytoplasm.
   6420..6520    +  CDS            Rev (fragment): human immunodeficiency virus 1 (HIV-1) Rev protein; rev; enhances nuclear export of unspliced and incompletely spliced viral mRNAs
   6570..6810    +  promoter       U6 promoter: RNA polymerase III promoter for human U6 snRNA
   6994..7653    -  CDS            deoC1: DEOC1_STAAN - Also known as dra. Experimental evidence at protein level: Swiss-Prot protein existence level 1. Catalyzes a reversible aldol reaction between acetaldehyde and D-glyceraldehyde 3-phosphate to generate 2-deoxy-D-ribose 5- phosphate. From Staphylococcus aureus (strain N315).
   8732..8849    +  misc_feature   cPPT/CTS: central polypurine tract and central termination sequence of HIV-1
   8898..507     +  promoter       hPGK promoter (across the origin): human phosphoglycerate kinase 1 promoter
>Addgene plasmid #136050 | PLKO.1-STAU2-CDS | depositor full sequence | sequence record 263002 | PLKO.1-STAU2-CDS sequence 8901 bps
TTGGGGTTGCGCCTTTTCCAAGGCAGCCCTGGGTTTGCGCAGGGACGCGGCTGCTCTGGGCGTGGTTCCG
GGAAACGCAGCGGCGCCGACCCTGGGTCTCGCACATTCTTCACGTCCGTTCGCAGCGTCACCCGGATCTT
CGCCGCTACCCTTGTGGGCCCCCCGGCGACGCTTCCTGCTCCGCCCCTAAGTCGGGAAGGTTCCTTGCGG
TTCGCGGCGTGCCGGACGTGACAAACGGAAGCCGCACGTCTCACTAGTACCCTCGCAGACGGACAGCGCC
AGGGAGCAATGGCAGCGCGCCGACCGCGATGGGCTGTGGCCAATAGCGGCTGCTCAGCAGGGCGCGCCGA
GAGCAGCGGCCGGGAAGGGGCGGTGCGGGAGGCGGGGTGTGGGGCGGTAGTGTGGGCCCTGTTCCTGCCC
GCGCGGTGTTCCGCATTCTGCAAGCCTCCGGAGCGCACGTCGGCAGTCGGCTCCCTCGTTGACCGAATCA
CCGACCTCTCTCCCCAGGGGGATCCACCGGAGCTTACCATGACCGAGTACAAGCCCACGGTGCGCCTCGC
CACCCGCGACGACGTCCCCAGGGCCGTACGCACCCTCGCCGCCGCGTTCGCCGACTACCCCGCCACGCGC
CACACCGTCGATCCGGACCGCCACATCGAGCGGGTCACCGAGCTGCAAGAACTCTTCCTCACGCGCGTCG
GGCTCGACATCGGCAAGGTGTGGGTCGCGGACGACGGCGCCGCGGTGGCGGTCTGGACCACGCCGGAGAG
CGTCGAAGCGGGGGCGGTGTTCGCCGAGATCGGCCCGCGCATGGCCGAGTTGAGCGGTTCCCGGCTGGCC
GCGCAGCAACAGATGGAAGGCCTCCTGGCGCCGCACCGGCCCAAGGAGCCCGCGTGGTTCCTGGCCACCG
TCGGCGTCTCGCCCGACCACCAGGGCAAGGGTCTGGGCAGCGCCGTCGTGCTCCCCGGAGTGGAGGCGGC
CGAGCGCGCCGGGGTGCCCGCCTTCCTGGAGACCTCCGCGCCCCGCAACCTCCCCTTCTACGAGCGGCTC
GGCTTCACCGTCACCGCCGACGTCGAGGTGCCCGAAGGACCGCGCACCTGGTGCATGACCCGCAAGCCCG
GTGCCTGACGCCCGCCCCACGACCCGCAGCGCCCGACCGAAAGGAGCGCACGACCCCATGCATCGGTACC
TTTAAGACCAATGACTTACAAGGCAGCTGTAGATCTTAGCCACTTTTTAAAAGAAAAGGGGGGACTGGAA
GGGCTAATTCACTCCCAACGAAGACAAGATCTGCTTTTTGCTTGTACTGGGTCTCTCTGGTTAGACCAGA
TCTGAGCCTGGGAGCTCTCTGGCTAACTAGGGAACCCACTGCTTAAGCCTCAATAAAGCTTGCCTTGAGT
GCTTCAAGTAGTGTGTGCCCGTCTGTTGTGTGACTCTGGTAACTAGAGATCCCTCAGACCCTTTTAGTCA
GTGTGGAAAATCTCTAGCAGTAGTAGTTCATGTCATCTTATTATTCAGTATTTATAACTTGCAAAGAAAT
GAATATCAGAGAGTGAGAGGAACTTGTTTATTGCAGCTTATAATGGTTACAAATAAAGCAATAGCATCAC
AAATTTCACAAATAAAGCATTTTTTTCACTGCATTCTAGTTGTGGTTTGTCCAAACTCATCAATGTATCT
TATCATGTCTGGCTCTAGCTATCCCGCCCCTAACTCCGCCCATCCCGCCCCTAACTCCGCCCAGTTCCGC
CCATTCTCCGCCCCATGGCTGACTAATTTTTTTTATTTATGCAGAGGCCGAGGCCGCCTCGGCCTCTGAG
CTATTCCAGAAGTAGTGAGGAGGCTTTTTTGGAGGCCTAGGGACGTACCCAATTCGCCCTATAGTGAGTC
GTATTACGCGCGCTCACTGGCCGTCGTTTTACAACGTCGTGACTGGGAAAACCCTGGCGTTACCCAACTT
AATCGCCTTGCAGCACATCCCCCTTTCGCCAGCTGGCGTAATAGCGAAGAGGCCCGCACCGATCGCCCTT
CCCAACAGTTGCGCAGCCTGAATGGCGAATGGG
[124 nt withheld, positions 2064-2187]
C
[91 nt withheld, positions 2189-2279]
A
[49 nt withheld, positions 2281-2329]
CCTTTGACGTTGGAGTCCACGTTCTTT
[37 nt withheld, positions 2357-2393]
ACCCTATCTCGGTCTATTCTTTTGATTTATAAGGGATTTTGCCGATTTCGGCCTATTGGTTAAAAAATGA
GCTGATTTAACAAAAATTTAACGCGAATTTTAACAAAATATTAACGCTTACAATTTAGGTGGCACTTTTC
GGGGAAATGTGCGCGGAACCCCTATTTGTTTATTTTTCTAAATACATTCAAATATGTATCCGCTCATGAG
ACAATAACCCTGATAAATGCTTCAATAATATTGAAAAAGGAAGAGTATGAGTATTCAACATTTCCGTGTC
GCCCTTATTCCCTTTTTTGCGGCATTTTGCCTTCCTGTTTTTGCTCACCCAGAAACGCTGGTGAAAGTAA
AAGATGCTGAAGATCAGTTGGGTGCACGAGTGGGTTACATCGAACTGGATCTCAACAGCGGTAAGATCCT
TGAGAGTTTTCGCCCCGAAGAACGTTTTCCAATGATGAGCACTTTTAAAGTTCTGCTATGTGGCGCGGTA
TTATCCCGTATTGACGCCGGGCAAGAGCAACTCGGTCGCCGCATACACTATTCTCAGAATGACTTGGTTG
AGTACTCACCAGTCACAGAAAAGCATCTTACGGATGGCATGACAGTAAGAGAATTATGCAGTGCTGCCAT
AACCATGAGTGATAACACTGCGGCCAACTTACTTCTGACAACGATCGGAGGACCGAAGGAGCTAACCGCT
TTTTTGCACAACATGGGGGATCATGTAACTCGCCTTGATCGTTGGGAACCGGAGCTGAATGAAGCCATAC
CAAACGACGAGCGTGACACCACGATGCCTGTAGCAATGGCAACAACGTTGCGCAAACTATTAACTGGCGA
ACTACTTACTCTAGCTTCCCGGCAACAATTAATAGACTGGATGGAGGCGGATAAAGTTGCAGGACCACTT
CTGCGCTCGGCCCTTCCGGCTGGCTGGTTTATTGCTGATAAATCTGGAGCCGGTGAGCGTGGGTCTCGCG
GTATCATTGCAGCACTGGGGCCAGATGGTAAGCCCTCCCGTATCGTAGTTATCTACACGACGGGGAGTCA
GGCAACTATGGATGAACGAAATAGACAGATCGCTGAGATAGGTGCCTCACTGATTAAGCATTGGTAACTG
TCAGACCAAGTTTACTCATATATACTTTAGATTGATTTAAAACTTCATTTTTAATTTAAAAGGATCTAGG
TGAAGATCCTTTTTGATAATCTCATGACCAAAATCCCTTAACGTGAGTTTTCGTTCCACTGAGCGTCAGA
CCCCGTAGAAAAGATCAAAGGATCTTCTTGAGATCCTTTTTTTCTGCGCGTAATCTGCTGCTTGCAAACA
AAAAAACCACCGCTACCAGCGGTGGTTTGTTTGCCGGATCAAGAGCTACCAACTCTTTTTCCGAAGGTAA
CTGGCTTCAGCAGAGCGCAGATACCAAATACTGTTCTTCTAGTGTAGCCGTAGTTAGGCCACCACTTCAA
GAACTCTGTAGCACCGCCTACATACCTCGCTCTGCTAATCCTGTTACCAGTGGCTGCTGCCAGTGGCGAT
AAGTCGTGTCTTACCGGGTTGGACTCAAGACGATAGTTACCGGATAAGGCGCAGCGGTCGGGCTGAACGG
GGGGTTCGTGCACACAGCCCAGCTTGGAGCGAACGACCTACACCGAACTGAGATACCTACAGCGTGAGCT
ATGAGAAAGCGCCACGCTTCCCGAAGGGAGAAAGGCGGACAGGTATCCGGTAAGCGGCAGGGTCGGAACA
GGAGAGCGCACGAGGGAGCTTCCAGGGGGAAACGCCTGGTATCTTTATAGTCCTGTCGGGTTTCGCCACC
TCTGACTTGAGCGTCGATTTTTGTGATGCTCGTCAGGGGGGCGGAGCCTATGGAAAAACGCCAGCAACGC
GGCCTTTTTACGGTTCCTGGCCTTTTGCTGGCCTTTTGCTCACATGTTCTTTCCTGCGTTATCCCCTGAT
TCTGTGGATAACCGTATTACCGCCTTTGAGTGAGCTGATACCGCTCGCCGCAGCCGAACGACCGAGCGCA
GCGAGTCAGTGAGCGAGGAAGCGGAAGAGCGCCCAATACGCAAACCGCCTCTCCCCGCGCGTTGGCCGAT
TCATTAATGCAGCTGGCACGACAGGTTTCCCGACTGGAAAGCGGGCAGTGAGCGCAACGCAATTAATGTG
AGTTAGCTCACTCATTAGGCACCCCAGGCTTTACACTTTATGCTTCCGGCTCGTATGTTGTGTGGAATTG
TGAGCGGATAACAATTTCACACAGGAAACAGCTATGACCATGATTACGCCAAGCGCGCAATTAACCCTCA
CTAAAGGGAACAAAAGCTGGAGCTGCAAGCTTAATGTAGTCTTATGCAATACTCTTGTAGTCTTGCAACA
TGGTAACGATGAGTTAGCAACATGCCTTACAAGGAGAGAAAAAGCACCGTGCATGCCGATTGGTGGAAGT
AAGGTGGTACGATCGTGCCTTATTAGGAAGGCAACAGACGGGTCTGACATGGATTGGACGAACCACTGAA
TTGCCGCATTGCAGAGATATTGTATTTAAGTGCCTAGCTCGATACATAAACGGGTCTCTCTGGTTAGACC
AGATCTGAGCCTGGGAGCTCTCTGGCTAACTAGGGAACCCACTGCTTAAGCCTCAATAAAGCTTGCCTTG
AGTGCTTCAAGTAGTGTGTGCCCGTCTGTTGTGTGACTCTGGTAACTAGAGATCCCTCAGACCCTTTTAG
TCAGTGTGGAAAATCTCTAGCAGTGGCGCCCGAACAGGGACTTGAAAGCGAAAGGGAAACCAGAGGAGCT
CTCTCGACGCAGGACTCGGCTTGCTGAAGCGCGCACGGCAAGAGGCGAGGGGCGGCGACTGGTGAGTACG
CCAAAAATTTTGACTAGCGGAGGCTAGAAGGAGAGAGATGGGTGCGAGAGCGTCAGTATTAAGCGGGGGA
GAATTAGATCGCGATGGGAAAAAATTCGGTTAAGGCCAGGGGGAAAGAAAAAATATAAATTAAAACATAT
AGTATGGGCAAGCAGGGAGCTAGAACGATTCGCAGTTAATCCTGGCCTGTTAGAAACATCAGAAGGCTGT
AGACAAATACTGGGACAGCTACAACCATCCCTTCAGACAGGATCAGAAGAACTTAGATCATTATATAATA
CAGTAGCAACCCTCTATTGTGTGCATCAAAGGATAGAGATAAAAGACACCAAGGAAGCTTTAGACAAGAT
AGAGGAAGAGCAAAACAAAAGTAAGACCACCGCACAGCAAGCGGCCGCTGATCTTCAGACCTGGAGGAGG
AGATATGAGGGACAATTGGAGAAGTGAATTATATAAATATAAAGTAGTAAAAATTGAACCATTAGGAGTA
GCACCCACCAAGGCAAAGAGAAGAGTGGTGCAGAGAGAAAAAAGAGCAGTGGGAATAGGAGCTTTGTTCC
TTGGGTTCTTGGGAGCAGCAGGAAGCACTATGGGCGCAGCGTCAATGACGCTGACGGTACAGGCCAGACA
ATTATTGTCTGGTATAGTGCAGCAGCAGAACAATTTGCTGAGGGCTATTGAGGCGCAACAGCATCTGTTG
CAACTCACAGTCTGGGGCATCAAGCAGCTCCAGGCAAGAATCCTGGCTGTGGAAAGATACCTAAAGGATC
AACAGCTCCTGGGGATTTGGGGTTGCTCTGGAAAACTCATTTGCACCACTGCTGTGCCTTGGAATGCTAG
TTGGAGTAATAAATCTCTGGAACAGATTTGGAATCACACGACCTGGATGGAGTGGGACAGAGAAATTAAC
AATTACACAAGCTTAATACACTCCTTAATTGAAGAATCGCAAAACCAGCAAGAAAAGAATGAACAAGAAT
TATTGGAATTAGATAAATGGGCAAGTTTGTGGAATTGGTTTAACATAACAAATTGGCTGTGGTATATAAA
ATTATTCATAATGATAGTAGGAGGCTTGGTAGGTTTAAGAATAGTTTTTGCTGTACTTTCTATAGTGAAT
AGAGTTAGGCAGGGATATTCACCATTATCGTTTCAGACCCACCTCCCAACCCCGAGGGGACCCGACAGGC
CCGAAGGAATAGAAGAAGAAGGTGGAGAGAGAGACAGAGACAGATCCATTCGATTAGTGAACGGATCTCG
ACGGTATCGATCACGAGACTAGCCTCGAGCGGCCGCCCCCTTCACCGAGGGCCTATTTCCCATGATTCCT
TCATATTTGCATATACGATACAAGGCTGTTAGAGAGATAATTGGAATTAATTTGACTGTAAACACAAAGA
TATTAGTACAAAATACGTGACGTAGAAAGTAATAATTTCTTGGGTAGTTTGCAGTTTTAAAATTATGTTT
TAAAATGGACTATCATATGCTTACCGTAACTTGAAAGTATTTCGATTTCTTGGCTTTATATATCTTGTGG
AAAGGACGAAACACCGGTGTGTTGTAAATGAGCACACAAAATACACATGCTAAAATATTATATTCTATGA
CCTTTATAAAATCAACCAAAATCTTCTTTTTAATAACTTTAGTATCAATAATTAGAATTTTTATGTTCCT
TTTTGCAAACTTTTAATAAAAATGAGCAAAATAAAAAAACGCTAGTTTTAGTAACTCGCGTTGTTTTCTT
CACCTTTAATAATAGCTACTCCACCACTTGTTCCTAAGCGGTCAGCTCCTGCTTCAATCATTTTTTGAGC
ATCTTCAAATGTTCTAACTCCACCAGCTGCTTTAACTAAAGCATTGTCTTTAACAACTGACTTCATTAGT
TTAACATCTTCAAATGTTGCACCTGATTTTGAAAATCCTGTTGATGTTTTAACAAATTCTAATCCAGCTT
CAACAGCTATTTCACAAGCTTTCATGATTTCTTCTTTTGTTAATAAACAATTTTCCATAATACATTTAAC
AACATGTGATCCAGCTGCTTTTTTTACAGCTTTCATGTCTTCTAAAACTAATTCATAATTTTTGTCTTTT
AATGCACCAATATTTAATACCATATCAATTTCTGTTGCACCATCTTTAATTGCTTCAGAAACTTCGAATG
CTTTTGTAGCTGTTGTGCATGCACCTAGAGGAAAACCTACAACATTTGTTATTCCTACATTTGTGCCTTT
TAATAATTCTTTACAATAGCTTGTTCAATATGAATTAACACAAACTGTTGCAAAATCAAATTCAATTGCT
TCATCACATAATTGTTTAATTTCAGCTTTCGTAGCATCTTGTTTTAATAATGTGTGATCTATATATTTGT
TTAGTTTCATTTTTTCTCCTATATATTCATTTTTAATTTTAATTCTTTAATAATTTCGTCTACTTTAACT
TTAGCGTTTTGAACAGATTCACCAACACCTATAAAATAAATTTTTAGTTTAGGTTCAGTTCCACTTGGGC
GAACAGCAAATCATGACTTATCTTCTAAATAAAATTTTAGTAAGTCTTGTCCTGGCATATTATACATTCC
ATCGATGTAGTCTTCAACATTAACAACTTTAAGTCCAGCAATTTGAGTTAAGGGTGTTGCTCTCAATGAT
TTCATTAATGGTTCAATTTTTAATTTCTTTTCTTCTGGTTTAAAATTCAAGTTTAAAGTGAAAGTGTAAT
ATGCACCCATTTCTTTAAATAAATCTTCTAAATAGTCTACTAATGTTTTATTTTGTTTTTTATAAAATCA
AGCAGCCTCTGCTATTAATATAGAAGCTTGTATTCCATCTTTATCTCTAGCTGAGTCATCAATTACATAT
CCATAACTTTCTTCATAAGCAAAAACAAAATTTAATCCGTTATCTTCTTCTTTAGCAATTTCTCTACCCA
TTCATTTAAATCCAGTTAAAGTTTTTACAATATTAACTCCATATTTTTCATGAGCGATTCTATCACCCAA
ATCACTTGTTACAAAACTTGAATATAGAGCCGGATTTTTTGGAATGCTATTTAAGCGTTTTAGATTTGAT
AATTTTCAATCAATTAAAATTGGTCCTGTTTGATTTCCATCTAATCTTACAAAATGACCATCATGTTTTA
TTGCCATTCCAAATCTGTCAGCATCTGGGTCATTCATAATAATAATATCTGCATCATGTTTAATACCATA
TTCAAGCGGTATTTTTCATGCAGGATCAAATTCTGGATTTGGATTTACAACATTTTTAAATGTTTCATCT
TCAAATGCATGCTCTTCAACCTCAATAACGTTATATCCTGATTCACGTAATATTTTTGGGGTAAATTTAG
TTCCTGTTCCATTAACTGCGCTAAAAATAATTTTTAAATCTTTTTTAGCTTCTTGCTCTTTTTTGTAGAA
TTCTCGACCTCGAGACAAATGGCAGTATTCATCCACAATTTTAAAAGAAAAGGGGGGATTGGGGGGTACA
GTGCAGGGGAAAGAATAGTAGACATAATAGCAACAGACATACAAACTAAAGAATTACAAAAACAAATTAC
AAAAATTCAAAATTTTCGGGTTTATTACAGGGACAGCAGAGATCCACTTTGGCCGCGGCTCGAGGGGG
