Features (pLannotate 1.2.2; 25 found; start..end, strand, type, name):
    170..758     -  rep_origin     ori: high-copy-number ColE1/pMB1/pBR322/pUC origin of replication
    929..1789    -  CDS            AmpR: β-lactamase; bla; confers resistance to ampicillin, carbenicillin, and related antibiotics
   1790..1894    -  promoter       AmpR promoter: bla
   1947..2375    -  rep_origin     f1 ori (sequence partly withheld): f1 bacteriophage origin of replication; arrow indicates direction of (+) strand synthesis
   2380..2535    -  CDS            lacZα (fragment): LacZα fragment of β-galactosidase; lacZ fragment
   2543..2561    +  promoter       T7 promoter: promoter for bacteriophage T7 RNA polymerase
   2582..2717    -  rep_origin     SV40 ori: SV40 origin of replication
   2757..2878    -  polyA_signal   SV40 poly(A) signal: SV40 polyadenylation signal
   2950..3183    -  LTR            3' LTR (ΔU3): self-inactivating 3' long terminal repeat (LTR) from HIV-1
   3185..3268    -  CDS            nef (fragment): NEF_HV1Z2 - Experimental evidence at protein level: Swiss-Prot protein existence level 1. Extracellular Nef protein targets CD4(+) T-lymphocytes for apoptosis by interacting with CXCR4 surface receptors. From Human immunodeficiency virus type 1 group M subtype D (isolate Z2/CDC-Z34) (HIV-1).
   3311..3910    -  CDS            PuroR: puromycin N-acetyltransferase; pac from Streptomyces alboniger; confers resistance to puromycin
   3932..4442    -  promoter       hPGK promoter: human phosphoglycerate kinase 1 promoter
   4491..4608    -  misc_feature   cPPT/CTS: central polypurine tract and central termination sequence of HIV-1
   4709..4949    -  promoter       U6 promoter: RNA polymerase III promoter for human U6 snRNA
   4999..5099    -  CDS            Rev (fragment): human immunodeficiency virus 1 (HIV-1) Rev protein; rev; enhances nuclear export of unspliced and incompletely spliced viral mRNAs
   5476..5709    -  misc_feature   RRE: The Rev response element (RRE) of HIV-1 allows for Rev-dependent mRNA export from the nucleus to the cytoplasm.
   5855..6218    -  CDS            HIV-1 gag (fragment): gag protein from human immunodeficiency virus 1; gag
   6202..6327    -  misc_feature   HIV-1 Ψ: packaging signal of human immunodeficiency virus type 1
   6374..6554    -  LTR            5' LTR (truncated): truncated 5' long terminal repeat (LTR) from HIV-1
   6555..6781    -  promoter       RSV promoter: Rous sarcoma virus enhancer/promoter
   6809..6827    -  promoter       T3 promoter: promoter for bacteriophage T3 RNA polymerase
   6872..6888    -  protein_bind   lac operator: The lac repressor binds to the lac operator to inhibit transcription in E. coli. This inhibition can be relieved by adding lactose or isopropyl-β-D-thiogalactopyranoside (IPTG). lac repressor encoded by lacI
   6896..6926    -  promoter       lac promoter: promoter for the E. coli lac operon
   6941..6962    -  protein_bind   CAP binding site: CAP binding activates transcription in the presence of cAMP. E. coli catabolite activator protein
   6975..7067    -  CDS            lacI (fragment): lac repressor; lacI; The lac repressor binds to the lac operator to inhibit transcription in E. coli. This inhibition can be relieved by adding lactose or isopropyl-β-D-thiogalactopyranoside (IPTG).
>Addgene plasmid #136050 | PLKO.1-STAU2-CDS | addgene full sequence | sequence record 269277 | Addgene NGS Result
CGCTCACTGACTCGCTGCGCTCGGTCGTTCGGCTGCGGCGAGCGGTATCAGCTCACTCAAAGGCGGTAAT
ACGGTTATCCACAGAATCAGGGGATAACGCAGGAAAGAACATGTGAGCAAAAGGCCAGCAAAAGGCCAGG
AACCGTAAAAAGGCCGCGTTGCTGGCGTTTTTCCATAGGCTCCGCCCCCCTGACGAGCATCACAAAAATC
GACGCTCAAGTCAGAGGTGGCGAAACCCGACAGGACTATAAAGATACCAGGCGTTTCCCCCTGGAAGCTC
CCTCGTGCGCTCTCCTGTTCCGACCCTGCCGCTTACCGGATACCTGTCCGCCTTTCTCCCTTCGGGAAGC
GTGGCGCTTTCTCATAGCTCACGCTGTAGGTATCTCAGTTCGGTGTAGGTCGTTCGCTCCAAGCTGGGCT
GTGTGCACGAACCCCCCGTTCAGCCCGACCGCTGCGCCTTATCCGGTAACTATCGTCTTGAGTCCAACCC
GGTAAGACACGACTTATCGCCACTGGCAGCAGCCACTGGTAACAGGATTAGCAGAGCGAGGTATGTAGGC
GGTGCTACAGAGTTCTTGAAGTGGTGGCCTAACTACGGCTACACTAGAAGAACAGTATTTGGTATCTGCG
CTCTGCTGAAGCCAGTTACCTTCGGAAAAAGAGTTGGTAGCTCTTGATCCGGCAAACAAACCACCGCTGG
TAGCGGTGGTTTTTTTGTTTGCAAGCAGCAGATTACGCGCAGAAAAAAAGGATCTCAAGAAGATCCTTTG
ATCTTTTCTACGGGGTCTGACGCTCAGTGGAACGAAAACTCACGTTAAGGGATTTTGGTCATGAGATTAT
CAAAAAGGATCTTCACCTAGATCCTTTTAAATTAAAAATGAAGTTTTAAATCAATCTAAAGTATATATGA
GTAAACTTGGTCTGACAGTTACCAATGCTTAATCAGTGAGGCACCTATCTCAGCGATCTGTCTATTTCGT
TCATCCATAGTTGCCTGACTCCCCGTCGTGTAGATAACTACGATACGGGAGGGCTTACCATCTGGCCCCA
GTGCTGCAATGATACCGCGAGACCCACGCTCACCGGCTCCAGATTTATCAGCAATAAACCAGCCAGCCGG
AAGGGCCGAGCGCAGAAGTGGTCCTGCAACTTTATCCGCCTCCATCCAGTCTATTAATTGTTGCCGGGAA
GCTAGAGTAAGTAGTTCGCCAGTTAATAGTTTGCGCAACGTTGTTGCCATTGCTACAGGCATCGTGGTGT
CACGCTCGTCGTTTGGTATGGCTTCATTCAGCTCCGGTTCCCAACGATCAAGGCGAGTTACATGATCCCC
CATGTTGTGCAAAAAAGCGGTTAGCTCCTTCGGTCCTCCGATCGTTGTCAGAAGTAAGTTGGCCGCAGTG
TTATCACTCATGGTTATGGCAGCACTGCATAATTCTCTTACTGTCATGCCATCCGTAAGATGCTTTTCTG
TGACTGGTGAGTACTCAACCAAGTCATTCTGAGAATAGTGTATGCGGCGACCGAGTTGCTCTTGCCCGGC
GTCAATACGGGATAATACCGCGCCACATAGCAGAACTTTAAAAGTGCTCATCATTGGAAAACGTTCTTCG
GGGCGAAAACTCTCAAGGATCTTACCGCTGTTGAGATCCAGTTCGATGTAACCCACTCGTGCACCCAACT
GATCTTCAGCATCTTTTACTTTCACCAGCGTTTCTGGGTGAGCAAAAACAGGAAGGCAAAATGCCGCAAA
AAAGGGAATAAGGGCGACACGGAAATGTTGAATACTCATACTCTTCCTTTTTCAATATTATTGAAGCATT
TATCAGGGTTATTGTCTCATGAGCGGATACATATTTGAATGTATTTAGAAAAATAAACAAATAGGGGTTC
CGCGCACATTTCCCCGAAAAGTGCCACCTAAATTGTAAGCGTTAATATTTTGTTAAAATTCGCGTTAAAT
TTTTGTTAAATCAGCTCATTTTTTAACCAATAGGCCGAAATCGGCAAAATCCCTTATAAATCAAAAGAAT
AGACCGAGATAGGGT
[37 nt withheld, positions 2046-2082]
AAAGAACGTGGACTCCAACGTCAAAGG
[49 nt withheld, positions 2110-2158]
T
[91 nt withheld, positions 2160-2250]
G
[124 nt withheld, positions 2252-2375]
CCCATTCGCCATTCAGGCTGCGCAACTGTTGGGAAGGGCGATCGGTGCGGGCCTCTTCGCTATTACGCCA
GCTGGCGAAAGGGGGATGTGCTGCAAGGCGATTAAGTTGGGTAACGCCAGGGTTTTCCCAGTCACGACGT
TGTAAAACGACGGCCAGTGAGCGCGCGTAATACGACTCACTATAGGGCGAATTGGGTACGTCCCTAGGCC
TCCAAAAAAGCCTCCTCACTACTTCTGGAATAGCTCAGAGGCCGAGGCGGCCTCGGCCTCTGCATAAATA
AAAAAAATTAGTCAGCCATGGGGCGGAGAATGGGCGGAACTGGGCGGAGTTAGGGGCGGGATGGGCGGAG
TTAGGGGCGGGATAGCTAGAGCCAGACATGATAAGATACATTGATGAGTTTGGACAAACCACAACTAGAA
TGCAGTGAAAAAAATGCTTTATTTGTGAAATTTGTGATGCTATTGCTTTATTTGTAACCATTATAAGCTG
CAATAAACAAGTTCCTCTCACTCTCTGATATTCATTTCTTTGCAAGTTATAAATACTGAATAATAAGATG
ACATGAACTACTACTGCTAGAGATTTTCCACACTGACTAAAAGGGTCTGAGGGATCTCTAGTTACCAGAG
TCACACAACAGACGGGCACACACTACTTGAAGCACTCAAGGCAAGCTTTATTGAGGCTTAAGCAGTGGGT
TCCCTAGTTAGCCAGAGAGCTCCCAGGCTCAGATCTGGTCTAACCAGAGAGACCCAGTACAAGCAAAAAG
CAGATCTTGTCTTCGTTGGGAGTGAATTAGCCCTTCCAGTCCCCCCTTTTCTTTTAAAAAGTGGCTAAGA
TCTACAGCTGCCTTGTAAGTCATTGGTCTTAAAGGTACCGATGCATGGGGTCGTGCGCTCCTTTCGGTCG
GGCGCTGCGGGTCGTGGGGCGGGCGTCAGGCACCGGGCTTGCGGGTCATGCACCAGGTGCGCGGTCCTTC
GGGCACCTCGACGTCGGCGGTGACGGTGAAGCCGAGCCGCTCGTAGAAGGGGAGGTTGCGGGGCGCGGAG
GTCTCCAGGAAGGCGGGCACCCCGGCGCGCTCGGCCGCCTCCACTCCGGGGAGCACGACGGCGCTGCCCA
GACCCTTGCCCTGGTGGTCGGGCGAGACGCCGACGGTGGCCAGGAACCACGCGGGCTCCTTGGGCCGGTG
CGGCGCCAGGAGGCCTTCCATCTGTTGCTGCGCGGCCAGCCGGGAACCGCTCAACTCGGCCATGCGCGGG
CCGATCTCGGCGAACACCGCCCCCGCTTCGACGCTCTCCGGCGTGGTCCAGACCGCCACCGCGGCGCCGT
CGTCCGCGACCCACACCTTGCCGATGTCGAGCCCGACGCGCGTGAGGAAGAGTTCTTGCAGCTCGGTGAC
CCGCTCGATGTGGCGGTCCGGATCGACGGTGTGGCGCGTGGCGGGGTAGTCGGCGAACGCGGCGGCGAGG
GTGCGTACGGCCCTGGGGACGTCGTCGCGGGTGGCGAGGCGCACCGTGGGCTTGTACTCGGTCATGGTAA
GCTCCGGTGGATCCCCCTGGGGAGAGAGGTCGGTGATTCGGTCAACGAGGGAGCCGACTGCCGACGTGCG
CTCCGGAGGCTTGCAGAATGCGGAACACCGCGCGGGCAGGAACAGGGCCCACACTACCGCCCCACACCCC
GCCTCCCGCACCGCCCCTTCCCGGCCGCTGCTCTCGGCGCGCCCTGCTGAGCAGCCGCTATTGGCCACAG
CCCATCGCGGTCGGCGCGCTGCCATTGCTCCCTGGCGCTGTCCGTCTGCGAGGGTACTAGTGAGACGTGC
GGCTTCCGTTTGTCACGTCCGGCACGCCGCGAACCGCAAGGAACCTTCCCGACTTAGGGGCGGAGCAGGA
AGCGTCGCCGGGGGGCCCACAAGGGTAGCGGCGAAGATCCGGGTGACGCTGCGAACGGACGTGAAGAATG
TGCGAGACCCAGGGTCGGCGCCGCTGCGTTTCCCGGAACCACGCCCAGAGCAGCCGCGTCCCTGCGCAAA
CCCAGGGCTGCCTTGGAAAAGGCGCAACCCCAACCCCCTCGAGCCGCGGCCAAAGTGGATCTCTGCTGTC
CCTGTAATAAACCCGAAAATTTTGAATTTTTGTAATTTGTTTTTGTAATTCTTTAGTTTGTATGTCTGTT
GCTATTATGTCTACTATTCTTTCCCCTGCACTGTACCCCCCAATCCCCCCTTTTCTTTTAAAATTGTGGA
TGAATACTGCCATTTGTCTCGAGGTCGAGAATTCAAAAAGATATGAACCAACCTTCAACTCGAGTTGAAG
GTTGGTTCATATCCCGGTGTTTCGTCCTTTCCACAAGATATATAAAGCCAAGAAATCGAAATACTTTCAA
GTTACGGTAAGCATATGATAGTCCATTTTAAAACATAATTTTAAAACTGCAAACTACCCAAGAAATTATT
ACTTTCTACGTCACGTATTTTGTACTAATATCTTTGTGTTTACAGTCAAATTAATTCCAATTATCTCTCT
AACAGCCTTGTATCGTATATGCAAATATGAAGGAATCATGGGAAATAGGCCCTCGGTGAAGGGGGCGGCC
GCTCGAGGCTAGTCTCGTGATCGATACCGTCGAGATCCGTTCACTAATCGAATGGATCTGTCTCTGTCTC
TCTCTCCACCTTCTTCTTCTATTCCTTCGGGCCTGTCGGGTCCCCTCGGGGTTGGGAGGTGGGTCTGAAA
CGATAATGGTGAATATCCCTGCCTAACTCTATTCACTATAGAAAGTACAGCAAAAACTATTCTTAAACCT
ACCAAGCCTCCTACTATCATTATGAATAATTTTATATACCACAGCCAATTTGTTATGTTAAACCAATTCC
ACAAACTTGCCCATTTATCTAATTCCAATAATTCTTGTTCATTCTTTTCTTGCTGGTTTTGCGATTCTTC
AATTAAGGAGTGTATTAAGCTTGTGTAATTGTTAATTTCTCTGTCCCACTCCATCCAGGTCGTGTGATTC
CAAATCTGTTCCAGAGATTTATTACTCCAACTAGCATTCCAAGGCACAGCAGTGGTGCAAATGAGTTTTC
CAGAGCAACCCCAAATCCCCAGGAGCTGTTGATCCTTTAGGTATCTTTCCACAGCCAGGATTCTTGCCTG
GAGCTGCTTGATGCCCCAGACTGTGAGTTGCAACAGATGCTGTTGCGCCTCAATAGCCCTCAGCAAATTG
TTCTGCTGCTGCACTATACCAGACAATAATTGTCTGGCCTGTACCGTCAGCGTCATTGACGCTGCGCCCA
TAGTGCTTCCTGCTGCTCCCAAGAACCCAAGGAACAAAGCTCCTATTCCCACTGCTCTTTTTTCTCTCTG
CACCACTCTTCTCTTTGCCTTGGTGGGTGCTACTCCTAATGGTTCAATTTTTACTACTTTATATTTATAT
AATTCACTTCTCCAATTGTCCCTCATATCTCCTCCTCCAGGTCTGAAGATCAGCGGCCGCTTGCTGTGCG
GTGGTCTTACTTTTGTTTTGCTCTTCCTCTATCTTGTCTAAAGCTTCCTTGGTGTCTTTTATCTCTATCC
TTTGATGCACACAATAGAGGGTTGCTACTGTATTATATAATGATCTAAGTTCTTCTGATCCTGTCTGAAG
GGATGGTTGTAGCTGTCCCAGTATTTGTCTACAGCCTTCTGATGTTTCTAACAGGCCAGGATTAACTGCG
AATCGTTCTAGCTCCCTGCTTGCCCATACTATATGTTTTAATTTATATTTTTTCTTTCCCCCTGGCCTTA
ACCGAATTTTTTCCCATCGCGATCTAATTCTCCCCCGCTTAATACTGACGCTCTCGCACCCATCTCTCTC
CTTCTAGCCTCCGCTAGTCAAAATTTTTGGCGTACTCACCAGTCGCCGCCCCTCGCCTCTTGCCGTGCGC
GCTTCAGCAAGCCGAGTCCTGCGTCGAGAGAGCTCCTCTGGTTTCCCTTTCGCTTTCAAGTCCCTGTTCG
GGCGCCACTGCTAGAGATTTTCCACACTGACTAAAAGGGTCTGAGGGATCTCTAGTTACCAGAGTCACAC
AACAGACGGGCACACACTACTTGAAGCACTCAAGGCAAGCTTTATTGAGGCTTAAGCAGTGGGTTCCCTA
GTTAGCCAGAGAGCTCCCAGGCTCAGATCTGGTCTAACCAGAGAGACCCGTTTATGTATCGAGCTAGGCA
CTTAAATACAATATCTCTGCAATGCGGCAATTCAGTGGTTCGTCCAATCCATGTCAGACCCGTCTGTTGC
CTTCCTAATAAGGCACGATCGTACCACCTTACTTCCACCAATCGGCATGCACGGTGCTTTTTCTCTCCTT
GTAAGGCATGTTGCTAACTCATCGTTACCATGTTGCAAGACTACAAGAGTATTGCATAAGACTACATTAA
GCTTGCAGCTCCAGCTTTTGTTCCCTTTAGTGAGGGTTAATTGCGCGCTTGGCGTAATCATGGTCATAGC
TGTTTCCTGTGTGAAATTGTTATCCGCTCACAATTCCACACAACATACGAGCCGGAAGCATAAAGTGTAA
AGCCTGGGGTGCCTAATGAGTGAGCTAACTCACATTAATTGCGTTGCGCTCACTGCCCGCTTTCCAGTCG
GGAAACCTGTCGTGCCAGCTGCATTAATGAATCGGCCAACGCGCGGGGAGAGGCGGTTTGCGTATTGGGC
GCTCTTCCGCTTCCT
